>Addgene plasmid #227965 | pMDC32B-AtmiR173aTS-B/c | addgene full sequence | sequence record 454831 | Addgene NGS Result
CCAGCCAGCCAACAGCTCCCCGACCGGCAGCTCGGCACAAAATCACCACTCGATACAGGCAGCCCATCAG
TCCGGGACGGCGTCAGCGGGAGAGCCGTTGTAAGGCGGCAGACTTTGCTCATGTTACCGATGCTATTCGG
AAGAACGGCAACTAAGCTGCCGGGTTTGAAACACGGATGATCTCGCGGAGGGTAGCATGTTGATTGTAAC
GATGACAGAGCGTTGCTGCCTGTGATCACCGCGGTTTCAAAATCGGCTCCGTCGATACTATGTTATACGC
CAACTTTGAAAACAACTTTGAAAAAGCTGTTTTCTGGTATTTAAGGTTTTAGAATGCAAGGAACAGTGAA
TTGGAGTTCGTCTTGTTATAATTAGCTTCTTGGGGTATCTTTAAATACTGTAGAAAAGAGGAAGGAAATA
ATAAATGGCTAAAATGAGAATATCACCGGAATTGAAAAAACTGATCGAAAAATACCGCTGCGTAAAAGAT
ACGGAAGGAATGTCTCCTGCTAAGGTATATAAGCTGGTGGGAGAAAATGAAAACCTATATTTAAAAATGA
CGGACAGCCGGTATAAAGGGACCACCTATGATGTGGAACGGGAAAAGGACATGATGCTATGGCTGGAAGG
AAAGCTGCCTGTTCCAAAGGTCCTGCACTTTGAACGGCATGATGGCTGGAGCAATCTGCTCATGAGTGAG
GCCGATGGCGTCCTTTGCTCGGAAGAGTATGAAGATGAACAAAGCCCTGAAAAGATTATCGAGCTGTATG
CGGAGTGCATCAGGCTCTTTCACTCCATCGACATATCGGATTGTCCCTATACGAATAGCTTAGACAGCCG
CTTAGCCGAATTGGATTACTTACTGAATAACGATCTGGCCGATGTGGATTGCGAAAACTGGGAAGAAGAC
ACTCCATTTAAAGATCCGCGCGAGCTGTATGATTTTTTAAAGACGGAAAAGCCCGAAGAGGAACTTGTCT
TTTCCCACGGCGACCTGGGAGACAGCAACATCTTTGTGAAAGATGGCAAAGTAAGTGGCTTTATTGATCT
TGGGAGAAGCGGCAGGGCGGACAAGTGGTATGACATTGCCTTCTGCGTCCGGTCGATCAGGGAGGATATC
GGGGAAGAACAGTATGTCGAGCTATTTTTTGACTTACTGGGGATCAAGCCTGATTGGGAGAAAATAAAAT
ATTATATTTTACTGGATGAATTGTTTTAGTACCTAGAATGCATGACCAAAATCCCTTAACGTGAGTTTTC
GTTCCACTGAGCGTCAGACCCCGTAGAAAAGATCAAAGGATCTTCTTGAGATCCTTTTTTTCTGCGCGTA
ATCTGCTGCTTGCAAACAAAAAAACCACCGCTACCAGCGGTGGTTTGTTTGCCGGATCAAGAGCTACCAA
CTCTTTTTCCGAAGGTAACTGGCTTCAGCAGAGCGCAGATACCAAATACTGTCCTTCTAGTGTAGCCGTA
GTTAGGCCACCACTTCAAGAACTCTGTAGCACCGCCTACATACCTCGCTCTGCTAATCCTGTTACCAGTG
GCTGCTGCCAGTGGCGATAAGTCGTGTCTTACCGGGTTGGACTCAAGACGATAGTTACCGGATAAGGCGC
AGCGGTCGGGCTGAACGGGGGGTTCGTGCACACAGCCCAGCTTGGAGCGAACGACCTACACCGAACTGAG
ATACCTACAGCGTGAGCTATGAGAAAGCGCCACGCTTCCCGAAGGGAGAAAGGCGGACAGGTATCCGGTA
AGCGGCAGGGTCGGAACAGGAGAGCGCACGAGGGAGCTTCCAGGGGGAAACGCCTGGTATCTTTATAGTC
CTGTCGGGTTTCGCCACCTCTGACTTGAGCGTCGATTTTTGTGATGCTCGTCAGGGGGGCGGAGCCTATG
GAAAAACGCCAGCAACGCGGCCTTTTTACGGTTCCTGGCCTTTTGCTGGCCTTTTGCTCACATGTTCTTT
CCTGCGTTATCCCCTGATTCTGTGGATAACCGTATTACCGCCTTTGAGTGAGCTGATACCGCTCGCCGCA
GCCGAACGACCGAGCGCAGCGAGTCAGTGAGCGAGGAAGCGGAAGAGCGCCTGATGCGGTATTTTCTCCT
TACGCATCTGTGCGGTATTTCACACCGCATATGGTGCACTCTCAGTACAATCTGCTCTGATGCCGCATAG
TTAAGCCAGTATACACTCCGCTATCGCTACGTGACTGGGTCATGGCTGCGCCCCGACACCCGCCAACACC
CGCTGACGCGCCCTGACGGGCTTGTCTGCTCCCGGCATCCGCTTACAGACAAGCTGTGACCGTCTCCGGG
AGCTGCATGTGTCAGAGGTTTTCACCGTCATCACCGAAACGCGCGAGGCAGGGTGCCTTGATGTGGGCGC
CGGCGGTCGAGTGGCGACGGCGCGGCTTGTCCGCGCCCTGGTAGATTGCCTGGCCGTAGGCCAGCCATTT
TTGAGCGGCCAGCGGCCGCGATAGGCCGACGCGAAGCGGCGGGGCGTAGGGAGCGCAGCGACCGAAGGGT
AGGCGCTTTTTGCAGCTCTTCGGCTGTGCGCTGGCCAGACAGTTATGCACAGGCCAGGCGGGTTTTAAGA
GTTTTAATAAGTTTTAAAGAGTTTTAGGCGGAAAAATCGCCTTTTTTCTCTTTTATATCAGTCACTTACA
TGTGTGACCGGTTCCCAATGTACGGCTTTGGGTTCCCAATGTACGGGTTCCGGTTCCCAATGTACGGCTT
TGGGTTCCCAATGTACGTGCTATCCACAGGAAAGAGAACTTTTCGACCTTTTTCCCCTGCTAGGGCAATT
TGCCCTAGCATCTGCTCCGTACATTAGGAACCGGCGGATGCTTCGCCCTCGATCAGGTTGCGGTAGCGCA
TGACTAGGATCGGGCCAGCCTGCCCCGCCTCCTCCTTCAAATCGTACTCCGGCAGGTCATTTGACCCGAT
CAGCTTGCGCACGGTGAAACAGAACTTCTTGAACTCTCCGGCGCTGCCACTGCGTTCGTAGATCGTCTTG
AACAACCATCTGGCTTCTGCCTTGCCTGCGGCGCGGCGTGCCAGGCGGTAGAGAAAACGGCCGATGCCGG
GATCGATCAAAAAGTAATCGGGGTGAACCGTCAGCACGTCCGGGTTCTTGCCTTCTGTGATCTCGCGGTA
CATCCAATCAGCTAGCTCGATCTCGATGTACTCCGGCCGCCCGGTTTCGCTCTTTACGATCTTGTAGCGG
CTAATCAAGGCTTCACCCTCGGATACCGTCACCAGGCGGCCGTTCTTGGCCTTCTTCGTACGCTGCATGG
CAACGTGCGTGGTGTTTAACCGAATGCAGGTTTCTACCAGGTCGTCTTTCTGCTTTCCGCCATCGGCTCG
CCGGCAGAACTTGAGTACGTCCGCAACGTGTGGACGGAACACGCGGCCGGGCTTGTCTCCCTTCCCTTCC
CGGTATCGGTTCATGGATTCGGTTAGATGGGAAACCGCCATCAGTACCAGGTCGTAATCCCACACACTGG
CCATGCCGGCCGGCCCTGCGGAAACCTCTACGTGCCCGTCTGGAAGCTCGTAGCGGATCACCTCGCCAGC
TCGTCGGTCACGCTTCGACAGACGGAAAACGGCCACGTCCATGATGCTGCGACTATCGCGGGTGCCCACG
TCATAGAGCATCGGAACGAAAAAATCTGGTTGCTCGTCGCCCTTGGGCGGCTTCCTAATCGACGGCGCAC
CGGCTGCCGGCGGTTGCCGGGATTCTTTGCGGATTCGATCAGCGGCCGCTTGCCACGATTCACCGGGGCG
TGCTTCTGCCTCGATGCGTTGCCGCTGGGCGGCCTGCGCGGCCTTCAACTTCTCCACCAGGTCATCACCC
AGCGCCGCGCCGATTTGTACCGGGCCGGATGGTTTGCGACCGCTCACGCCGATTCCTCGGGCTTGGGGGT
TCCAGTGCCATTGCAGGGCCGGCAGGCAACCCAGCCGCTTACGCCTGGCCAACCGCCCGTTCCTCCACAC
ATGGGGCATTCCACGGCGTCGGTGCCTGGTTGTTCTTGATTTTCCATGCCGCCTCCTTTAGCCGCTAAAA
TTCATCTACTCATTTATTCATTTGCTCATTTACTCTGGTAGCTGCGCGATGTATTCAGATAGCAGCTCGG
TAATGGTCTTGCCTTGGCGTACCGCGTACATCTTCAGCTTGGTGTGATCCTCCGCCGGCAACTGAAAGTT
GACCCGCTTCATGGCTGGCGTGTCTGCCAGGCTGGCCAACGTTGCAGCCTTGCTGCTGCGTGCGCTCGGA
CGGCCGGCACTTAGCGTGTTTGTGCTTTTGCTCATTTTCTCTTTACCTCATTAACTCAAATGAGTTTTGA
TTTAATTTCAGCGGCCAGCGCCTGGACCTCGCGGGCAGCGTCGCCCTCGGGTTCTGATTCAAGAACGGTT
GTGCCGGCGGCGGCAGTGCCTGGGTAGCTCACGCGCTGCGTGATACGGGACTCAAGAATGGGCAGCTCGT
ACCCGGCCAGCGCCTCGGCAACCTCACCGCCGATGCGCGTGCCTTTGATCGCCCGCGACACGACAAAGGC
CGCTTGTAGCCTTCCATCCGTGACCTCAATGCGCTGCTTAACCAGCTCCACCAGGTCGGCGGTGGCCCAT
ATGTCGTAAGGGCTTGGCTGCACCGGAATCAGCACGAAGTCGGCTGCCTTGATCGCGGACACAGCCAAGT
CCGCCGCCTGGGGCGCTCCGTCGATCACTACGAAGTCGCGCCGGCCGATGGCCTTCACGTCGCGGTCAAT
CGTCGGGCGGTCGATGCCGACAACGGTTAGCGGTTGATCTTCCCGCACGGCCGCCCAATCGCGGGCACTG
CCCTGGGGATCGGAATCGACTAACAGAACATCGGCCCCGGCGAGTTGCAGGGCGCGGGCTAGATGGGTTG
CGATGGTCGTCTTGCCTGACCCGCCTTTCTGGTTAAGTACAGCGATAACCTTCATGCGTTCCCCTTGCGT
ATTTGTTTATTTACTCATCGCATCATATACGCAGCGACCGCATGACGCAAGCTGTTTTACTCAAATACAC
ATCACCTTTTTAGACGGCGGCGCTCGGTTTCTTCAGCGGCCAAGCTGGCCGGCCAGGCCGCCAGCTTGGC
ATCAGACAAACCGGCCAGGATTTCATGCAGCCGCACGGTTGAGACGTGCGCGGGCGGCTCGAACACGTAC
CCGGCCGCGATCATCTCCGCCTCGATCTCTTCGGTAATGAAAAACGGTTCGTCCTGGCCGTCCTGGTGCG
GTTTCATGCTTGTTCCTCTTGGCGTTCATTCTCGGCGGCCGCCAGGGCGTCGGCCTCGGTCAATGCGTCC
TCACGGAAGGCACCGCGCCGCCTGGCCTCGGTGGGCGTCACTTCCTCGCTGCGCTCAAGTGCGCGGTACA
GGGTCGAGCGATGCACGCCAAGCAGTGCAGCCGCCTCTTTCACGGTGCGGCCTTCCTGGTCGATCAGCTC
GCGGGCGTGCGCGATCTGTGCCGGGGTGAGGGTAGGGCGGGGGCCAAACTTCACGCCTCGGGCCTTGGCG
GCCTCGCGCCCGCTCCGGGTGCGGTCGATGATTAGGGAACGCTCGAACTCGGCAATGCCGGCGAACACGG
TCAACACCATGCGGCCGGCCGGCGTGGTGGTGTCGGCCCACGGCTCTGCCAGGCTACGCAGGCCCGCGCC
GGCCTCCTGGATGCGCTCGGCAATGTCCAGTAGGTCGCGGGTGCTGCGGGCCAGGCGGTCTAGCCTGGTC
ACTGTCACAACGTCGCCAGGGCGTAGGTGGTCAAGCATCCTGGCCAGCTCCGGGCGGTCGCGCCTGGTGC
CGGTGATCTTCTCGGAAAACAGCTTGGTGCAGCCGGCCGCGTGCAGTTCGGCCCGTTGGTTGGTCAAGTC
CTGGTCGTCGGTGCTGACGCGGGCATAGCCCAGCAGGCCAGCGGCGGCGCTCTTGTTCATGGCGTAATGT
CTCCGGTTCTAGTCGCAAGTATTCTACTTTATGCGACTAAAACACGCGACAAGAAAACGCCAGGAAAAGG
GCAGGGCGGCAGCCTGTCGCGTAACTTAGGACTTGTGCGACATGTCGTTTTCAGAAGACGGCTGCACTGA
ACGTCAGAAGCCGACTGCACTATAGCAGCGGAGGGGTTGGATCAAAGTACTTTGATCCCGAGGGGAACCC
TGTGGTTGGCATGCACATACAAATGGACGAACGGATAAACCTTTTCACGCCCTTTTAAATATCCGATTAT
TCTAATAAACGCTCTTTTCTCTTAGGTTTACCCGCCAATATATCCTGTCAAACACTGATAGTTTAAACTG
AAGGCGGGAAACGACAATCTGATCCAAGCTCAAGCTGCTCTAGCATTCGCCATTCAGGCTGCGCAACTGT
TGGGAAGGGCGATCGGTGCGGGCCTCTTCGCTATTACGCCAGCTGGCGAAAGGGGGATGTGCTGCAAGGC
GATTAAGTTGGGTAACGCCAGGGTTTTCCCAGTCACGACGTTGTAAAACGACGGCCAGTGCCAAGCTTGC
ATGCCTGCAGGTCAACATGGTGGAGCACGACACACTTGTCTACTCCAAAAATATCAAAGATACAGTCTCA
GAAGACCAAAGGGCAATTGAGACTTTTCAACAAAGGGTAATATCCGGAAACCTCCTCGGATTCCATTGCC
CAGCTATCTGTCACTTTATTGTGAAGATAGTGGAAAAGGAAGGTGGCTCCTACAAATGCCATCATTGCGA
TAAAGGAAAGGCCATCGTTGAAGATGCCTCTGCCGACAGTGGTCCCAAAGATGGACCCCCACCCACGAGG
AGCATCGTGGAAAAAGAAGACGTTCCAACCACGTCTTCAAAGCAAGTGGATTGATGTGATAACATGGTGG
AGCACGACACACTTGTCTACTCCAAAAATATCAAAGATACAGTCTCAGAAGACCAAAGGGCAATTGAGAC
TTTTCAACAAAGGGTAATATCCGGAAACCTCCTCGGATTCCATTGCCCAGCTATCTGTCACTTTATTGTG
AAGATAGTGGAAAAGGAAGGTGGCTCCTACAAATGCCATCATTGCGATAAAGGAAAGGCCATCGTTGAAG
ATGCCTCTGCCGACAGTGGTCCCAAAGATGGACCCCCACCCACGAGGAGCATCGTGGAAAAAGAAGACGT
TCCAACCACGTCTTCAAAGCAAGTGGATTGATGTGATATCTCCACTGACGTAAGGGATGACGCACAATCC
CACTATCCTTCGCAAGACCCTTCCTCTATATAAGGAAGTTCATTTCATTTGGAGAGGACCTCGACTCTAG
AGGATCCCCGGGTACCGGGCCCCCCCTCGAGGCGCGCCAAGCTATCAAACAAGTTTGTACAAAAAAGCAG
GCTCCGCGGCCGCCCCCTTCACCTGTAGTGATTTTTCTCTACAAGCGAATAGACCATTTAAGAGACCATT
AGGCACCCCAGGCTTTACACTTTATGCTTCCGGCTCGTATAATGTGTGGATTTTGAGTTAGGAGCCGTCG
AGATTTTCAGGAGCTAAGGAAGCTAAAATGGAGAAAAAAATCACTGGATATACCACCGTTGATATATCCC
AATGGCATCGTAAAGAACATTTTGAGGCATTTCAGTCAGTTGCTCAATGTACCTATAACCAGACCGTTCA
GCTGGATATTACGGCCTTTTTAAAGACCGTAAAGAAAAATAAGCACAAGTTTTATCCGGCCTTTATTCAC
ATTCTTGCCCGCCTGATGAATGCTCATCCGGAGTTCCGTATGGCAATGAAAGACGGTGAGCTGGTGATAT
GGGATAGTGTTCACCCTTGTTACACCGTTTTCCATGAGCAAACTGAAACGTTTTCATCGCTCTGGAGTGA
ATACCACGACGATTTCCGGCAGTTTCTACACATATATTCGCAAGATGTGGCGTGTTACGGTGAAAACCTG
GCCTATTTCCCTAAAGGGTTTATTGAGAATATGTTTTTCGTCTCAGCCAATCCCTGGGTGAGTTTCACCA
GTTTTGATTTAAACGTGGCCAATATGGACAACTTCTTCGCCCCCGTTTTCACCATGGGCAAATATTATAC
GCAAGGCGACAAGGTGCTGATGCCGCTGGCGATTCAGGTTCATCATGCCGTTTGTGATGGCTTCCATGTC
GGCAGAATGCTTAATGAATTACAACAGTACTGCGATGAGTGGCAGGGCGGGGCGTAAACGCGTGGAGCCG
GCTTACTAAAAGCCAGATAACAGTATGCGTATTTGCGCGCTGATTTTTGCGGTATAAGAATATATACTGA
TATGTATACCCGAAGTATGTCAAAAAGAGGTATGCTATGAAGCAGCGTATTACAGTGACAGTTGACAGCG
ACAGCTATCAGTTGCTCAAGGCATATATGATGTCAATATCTCCGGTCTGGTAAGCACAACCATGCAGAAT
GAAGCCCGTCGTCTGCGTGCCGAACGCTGGAAAGCGGAAAATCAGGAAGGGATGGCTGAGGTCGCCCGGT
TTATTGAAATGAACGGCTCTTTTGCTGACGAGAACAGGGGCTGGTGAAATGCAGTTTAAGGTTTACACCT
ATAAAAGAGAGAGCCGTTATCGTCTGTTTGTGGATGTACAGAGTGATATTATTGACACGCCCGGCCGACG
GATGGTGATCCCCCTGGCCAGTGCACGTCTGCTGTCAGATAAAGTCTCCCGTGAACTTTACCCGGTGGTG
CATATCGGGGATGAAAGCTGGCGCATGATGACCACCGATATGGCCAGTGTGCCGGTTTCCGTTATCGGGG
AAGAAGTGGCTGATCTCAGCCACCGCGAAAATGACATCAAAAACGCCATTAACCTGATGTTCTGGGGAAT
ATAAATGTCAGGCTCCCTTATACACAGCCAGTCTGCACCTCGACGGTCTCATCGGCATTAAGGGTGGGCG
CGCCGACCCAGCTTTCTTGTACAAAGTGGTTCGATAATTCTTAATTAACTAGTTCTAGAGCGGCCGCCAC
CGCGGTGGAGCTCGAATTTCCCCGATCGTTCAAACATTTGGCAATAAAGTTTCTTAAGATTGAATCCTGT
TGCCGGTCTTGCGATGATTATCATATAATTTCTGTTGAATTACGTTAAGCATGTAATAATTAACATGTAA
TGCATGACGTTATTTATGAGATGGGTTTTTATGATTAGAGTCCCGCAATTATACATTTAATACGCGATAG
AAAACAAAATATAGCGCGCAAACTAGGATAAATTATCGCGCGCGGTGTCATCTATGTTACTAGATCGGGA
ATTCGTAATCATGTCATAGCTGTTTCCTGTGTGAAATTGTTATCCGCTCACAATTCCACACAACATACGA
GCCGGAAGCATAAAGTGTAAAGCCTGGGGTGCCTAATGAGTGAGCTAACTCACATTAATTGCGTTGCGCT
CACTGCCCGCTTTCCAGTCGGGAAACCTGTCGTGCCAGCTGCATTAATGAATCGGCCAACGCGCGGGGAG
AGGCGGTTTGCGTATTGGCTAGAGCAGCTTGCCAACATGGTGGAGCACGACACTCTCGTCTACTCCAAGA
ATATCAAAGATACAGTCTCAGAAGACCAAAGGGCTATTGAGACTTTTCAACAAAGGGTAATATCGGGAAA
CCTCCTCGGATTCCATTGCCCAGCTATCTGTCACTTCATCAAAAGGACAGTAGAAAAGGAAGGTGGCACC
TACAAATGCCATCATTGCGATAAAGGAAAGGCTATCGTTCAAGATGCCTCTGCCGACAGTGGTCCCAAAG
ATGGACCCCCACCCACGAGGAGCATCGTGGAAAAAGAAGACGTTCCAACCACGTCTTCAAAGCAAGTGGA
TTGATGTGAACATGGTGGAGCACGACACTCTCGTCTACTCCAAGAATATCAAAGATACAGTCTCAGAAGA
CCAAAGGGCTATTGAGACTTTTCAACAAAGGGTAATATCGGGAAACCTCCTCGGATTCCATTGCCCAGCT
ATCTGTCACTTCATCAAAAGGACAGTAGAAAAGGAAGGTGGCACCTACAAATGCCATCATTGCGATAAAG
GAAAGGCTATCGTTCAAGATGCCTCTGCCGACAGTGGTCCCAAAGATGGACCCCCACCCACGAGGAGCAT
CGTGGAAAAAGAAGACGTTCCAACCACGTCTTCAAAGCAAGTGGATTGATGTGATATCTCCACTGACGTA
AGGGATGACGCACAATCCCACTATCCTTCGCAAGACCCTTCCTCTATATAAGGAAGTTCATTTCATTTGG
AGAGGACACGCTGAAATCACCAGTCTCTCTCTACAAATCTATCTCTCTCGAGCTTTCGCAGATCCGGGGG
GCAATGAGATATGAAAAAGCCTGAACTCACCGCGACGTCTGTCGAGAAGTTTCTGATCGAAAAGTTCGAC
AGCGTCTCCGACCTGATGCAGCTCTCGGAGGGCGAAGAATCTCGTGCTTTCAGCTTCGATGTAGGAGGGC
GTGGATATGTCCTGCGGGTAAATAGCTGCGCCGATGGTTTCTACAAAGATCGTTATGTTTATCGGCACTT
TGCATCGGCCGCGCTCCCGATTCCGGAAGTGCTTGACATTGGGGAGTTTAGCGAGAGCCTGACCTATTGC
ATCTCCCGCCGTTCACAGGGTGTCACGTTGCAAGACCTGCCTGAAACCGAACTGCCCGCTGTTCTACAAC
CGGTCGCGGAGGCTATGGATGCGATCGCTGCGGCCGATCTTAGCCAGACGAGCGGGTTCGGCCCATTCGG
ACCGCAAGGAATCGGTCAATACACTACATGGCGTGATTTCATATGCGCGATTGCTGATCCCCATGTGTAT
CACTGGCAAACTGTGATGGACGACACCGTCAGTGCGTCCGTCGCGCAGGCTCTCGATGAGCTGATGCTTT
GGGCCGAGGACTGCCCCGAAGTCCGGCACCTCGTGCACGCGGATTTCGGCTCCAACAATGTCCTGACGGA
CAATGGCCGCATAACAGCGGTCATTGACTGGAGCGAGGCGATGTTCGGGGATTCCCAATACGAGGTCGCC
AACATCTTCTTCTGGAGGCCGTGGTTGGCTTGTATGGAGCAGCAGACGCGCTACTTCGAGCGGAGGCATC
CGGAGCTTGCAGGATCGCCACGACTCCGGGCGTATATGCTCCGCATTGGTCTTGACCAACTCTATCAGAG
CTTGGTTGACGGCAATTTCGATGATGCAGCTTGGGCGCAGGGTCGATGCGACGCAATCGTCCGATCCGGA
GCCGGGACTGTCGGGCGTACACAAATCGCCCGCAGAAGCGCGGCCGTCTGGACCGATGGCTGTGTAGAAG
TACTCGCCGATAGTGGAAACCGACGCCCCAGCACTCGTCCGAGGGCAAAGAAATAGAGTAGATGCCGACC
GGGATCTGTCGATCGACAAGCTCGAGTTTCTCCATAATAATGTGTGAGTAGTTCCCAGATAAGGGAATTA
GGGTTCCTATAGGGTTTCGCTCATGTGTTGAGCATATAAGAAACCCTTAGTATGTATTTGTATTTGTAAA
ATACTTCTATCAATAAAATTTCTAATTCCTAAAACCAAAATCCAGTACTAAAATCCAGATCCCCCGAATT
AATTCGGCGTTAATTCAGTACATTAAAAACGTCCGCAATGTGTTATTAAGTTGTCTAAGCGTCAATTTGT
TTACACCACAATATATCCTGCCA
Features (pLannotate 1.2.2; 30 found; start..end, strand, type, name):
    425..1219    +  CDS            KanR: aminoglycoside phosphotransferase; aphA-3; confers resistance to kanamycin
   1306..1894    +  rep_origin     ori: high-copy-number ColE1/pMB1/pBR322/pUC origin of replication
   2080..2220    -  misc_feature   bom: basis of mobility region from pBR322
   2322..2361    -  CDS            rop (fragment): Rop protein, which maintains plasmids at low copy number; rop
   2564..2758    -  rep_origin     pVS1 oriV: origin of replication for the Pseudomonas plasmid pVS1 (Heeb et al., 2000)
   2824..3897    -  CDS            pVS1 RepA: replication protein from the Pseudomonas plasmid pVS1 (Heeb et al., 2000)
   4326..4955    -  CDS            pVS1 StaA: stability protein from the Pseudomonas plasmid pVS1 (Heeb et al., 2000)
   5515..5916    -  CDS            Y4CG_SINFN (fragment): Protein inferred from homology: Swiss-Prot protein existence level 3. From Sinorhizobium fredii (strain NBRC 101917 / NGR234).
   6256..6280    -  misc_feature   RB T-DNA repeat: right border repeat from nopaline C58 T-DNA
   6346..6500    -  CDS            lacZα (fragment): LacZα fragment of β-galactosidase; lacZ fragment
   6503..6523    -  misc_feature   MCS (fragment): pUC18/19 multiple cloning site
   6598..7269    +  promoter       CaMV 35S promoter (enhanced): cauliflower mosaic virus 35S promoter with a duplicated enhancer region
   7271..7297    -  misc_feature   MCS (fragment): pUC18/19 multiple cloning site
   7329..7353    +  protein_bind   attB1: mutant version of attB; recombination site for the Gateway® BP reaction BP Clonase™
   7434..7464    +  promoter       lac UV5 promoter: E. coli lac promoter with an "up" mutation
   7488..7517    +  promoter       cat promoter (fragment): promoter of the E. coli cat gene encoding chloramphenicol acetyltransferase
   7518..8174    +  CDS            cat: CAT_ECOLX - Experimental evidence at protein level: Swiss-Prot protein existence level 1. This enzyme is an effector of chloramphenicol resistance in bacteria. From Escherichia coli. This protein is used as a marker in many commonly used cloning vectors, such as pACYC184.
   8356..8514    +  CDS            ccdA (fragment): CCDA_ECO57 - Also known as H, letA. Experimental evidence at protein level: Swiss-Prot protein existence level 1. Antitoxin component of a type II toxin-antitoxin (TA) system which inhibits the post-segregational killing (PSK) of plasmid-free cells, also referred to as a plasmid addiction system. Binds to and blocks the activity of CcdB; will also remove bound CcdB protein from the CcdB-GyrA complex by forming a CcdA-CcdB complex, a process termed rejuvenation. Functions as a transcriptional corepressor for the ccdAB operon, repression also requires CcdB (By similarity). From Escherichia coli
   8519..8821    +  CDS            ccdB: CCDB_ECOLI - Also known as G, letB, letD. Experimental evidence at protein level: Swiss-Prot protein existence level 1. Toxic component of a type II toxin-antitoxin (TA) system, functioning in plasmid maintainence. Responsible for the post- segregational killing (PSK) of plasmid-free cells, also referred to as a plasmid addiction system. Half-life of over 2 hours. Cell killing by CcdB is accompanied by filamentation, defects in chromosome and plasmid segregation, defects in cell division, formation of anucleate cells, decreased DNA synthesis and plasmid loss. Interferes with the activity of DN
   8896..8920    -  protein_bind   attB2: mutant version of attB; recombination site for the Gateway® BP reaction BP Clonase™
   8938..8973    -  misc_feature   MCS (fragment): pBluescript multiple cloning site
   8984..9236    +  terminator     NOS terminator: nopaline synthase terminator and poly(A) signal
   9275..9297    -  protein_bind   lac operator (fragment): The lac repressor binds to the lac operator to inhibit transcription in E. coli. This inhibition can be relieved by adding lactose or isopropyl-β-D-thiogalactopyranoside (IPTG). lac repressor encoded by lacI
   9301..9331    -  promoter       lac promoter: promoter for the E. coli lac operon
   9346..9367    -  protein_bind   CAP binding site: CAP binding activates transcription in the presence of cAMP. E. coli catabolite activator protein
   9380..9468    -  CDS            lacI (fragment): lac repressor; lacI; The lac repressor binds to the lac operator to inhibit transcription in E. coli. This inhibition can be relieved by adding lactose or isopropyl-β-D-thiogalactopyranoside (IPTG).
   9558..10234   +  promoter       CaMV 35S promoter (enhanced): cauliflower mosaic virus 35S promoter with a duplicated enhancer region
  10301..11326   +  CDS            HygR: hygromycin B phosphotransferase confers resistance to hygromycin
  11367..11541   +  polyA_signal   CaMV poly(A) signal: cauliflower mosaic virus polyadenylation signal
  11619..11643   -  misc_feature   LB T-DNA repeat: left border repeat from nopaline C58 T-DNA
