[The description below was written by a language model from this plasmid's Addgene catalogue record and pLannotate feature annotations shown in this document.]
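Description:
pMDC32B-AtmiR173aTS-B/c is a plant expression binary vector of about 11.6 kb built on the pMDC32 backbone, designed as a recipient plasmid for cloning and expressing synthetic trans-acting small interfering RNAs (syn-tasiRNAs) in Arabidopsis thaliana. Outside the T-DNA it carries a ColE1/pBR322-type origin with the bom region for propagation in E. coli, the pVS1 oriV with RepA and StaA for replication and stable maintenance in Agrobacterium, and a kanamycin resistance gene. It is recorded as low copy. Because the cloning cassette encodes the CcdB gyrase toxin together with a chloramphenicol acetyltransferase gene, the empty vector is maintained in a ccdB-tolerant strain under chloramphenicol plus kanamycin selection.

Between the nopaline-type right and left T-DNA borders there are two plant transcription units. The first places an enhanced (duplicated-enhancer) CaMV 35S promoter upstream of the Arabidopsis miR173a target site and the B/c cassette, a roughly 1.5 kb ccdB/cat segment flanked by two inverted BsaI sites. This region is bracketed by attB1 and attB2 sites and followed by the NOS terminator. The miR173a target site itself is not separately annotated in the feature table. BsaI digestion releases the toxic cassette so that a syn-tasiRNA insert can be ligated in Golden Gate fashion, with ccdB providing counter-selection against uncut vector in standard strains. In the plant, miR173a-directed cleavage of the resulting transcript is expected to trigger production of phased syn-tasiRNAs from the downstream sequence. The second unit is a hygromycin phosphotransferase gene driven by another enhanced 35S promoter with the CaMV poly(A) signal, used to select transformed plants. The associated work concerns syn-tasiRNAs produced from minimal precursors for targeted RNAi.
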