Addgene plasmid #227965: pMDC32B-AtmiR173aTS-B/c
Purpose: Expression plasmid with a ccdB cassette flanked with two inverted BsaI restriction sites. For expressing syn-tasiRNAs in Arabidopsis thaliana.
Depositing lab: Alberto Carbonell. Depositing organization: Instituto de Biologia Molecular y Celular de Plantas. Publication: Syn-tasiR-VIGS: virus-based targeted RNAi in plants by synthetic trans-acting small interfering RNAs derived from minimal precursors. Cisneros AE, Alarcia A, Llorens-Gamez JJ, Puertes A, Juarez-Molina M, Primc A, Carbonell A. Nucleic Acids Res. 2025 Feb 27;53(5):gkaf183. doi: 10.1093/nar/gkaf183. PubMed 40105245.
Backbone
  Vector backbone: pMDC32
  Total vector size (bp): 11639
  Vector type: Plant Expression
  Selectable markers: Hygromycin
Growth in bacteria
  Bacterial resistance: Chloramphenicol and Kanamycin, 25 & 50 μg/mL
  Growth temperature: 37°C
  Growth strain: ccdB Survival
  Copy number: Low Copy
Gene/Insert 1
  Gene/Insert name: B/c (alt name: BsaI-ccdB)
  Insert size (bp): 1469
  Promoter: None
  Cloning method: Golden Gate
  Sequencing primers: 5′ CGCCAAGCTATCAAACAAGTTTGTA; 3′ ACCACTTTGTACAAGAAAGCTGGGT
Gene/Insert 2
  Gene/Insert name: AtmiR173aTS (alt name: Arabidopsis thaliana microRNA 173a target site)
  Species: A. thaliana (mustard weed)
  Promoter: 35S
  Cloning method: Golden Gate
  Sequencing primers: 5′ CGCCAAGCTATCAAACAAGTTTGTA; 3′ ACCACTTTGTACAAGAAAGCTGGGT
Terms and licenses: Academic/Nonprofit Terms; Industry Terms: Not Available to Industry
Depositor comments: Please visit https://doi.org/10.1101/2024.12.18.629176 for bioRxiv preprint.
How to cite: pMDC32B-AtmiR173aTS-B/c was a gift from Alberto Carbonell (Addgene plasmid # 227965 ; http://n2t.net/addgene:227965 ; RRID:Addgene_227965)
